Addgene plasmid #171054: pLenti pTERT sgRNA1(MS2) mCherry
Purpose: Targeting of Vp64-dCas9 activation system to hTERT promoter
Depositing lab: Agnel Sfeir. Depositing organization: NYU Grossman School of Medicine. Publication: Alternative splicing is a developmental switch for hTERT expression. Penev A, Bazley A, Shen M, Boeke JD, Savage SA, Sfeir A. Mol Cell. 2021 Apr 6. pii: S1097-2765(21)00228-8. doi: 10.1016/j.molcel.2021.03.033. PubMed 33852895.
Backbone
  Vector backbone: pLenti
  Vector type: Mammalian Expression, Lentiviral
Growth in bacteria
  Bacterial resistance: Ampicillin, 100 μg/mL
  Growth temperature: 30°C
  Growth strain: NEB Stable
  Copy number: High Copy
Gene/Insert
  Gene/Insert name: pTERT sgRNA1(MS2) mCherry
  Species: H. sapiens (human)
  Cloning method: Unknown
  Sequencing primers: 5′ TCAAGCCTCAGACAGTGGTTC
Terms and licenses: Academic/Nonprofit Terms; Industry Terms: Not Available to Industry
How to cite: pLenti pTERT sgRNA1(MS2) mCherry was a gift from Agnel Sfeir (Addgene plasmid # 171054 ; http://n2t.net/addgene:171054 ; RRID:Addgene_171054)
