[The description below was written by a language model from this plasmid's Addgene catalogue record and pLannotate feature annotations shown in this document.]
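Description:
pLenti pTERT sgRNA1(MS2) mCherry is a lentiviral transfer plasmid, about 10.3 kb, that delivers a single guide RNA directed at the human TERT (hTERT) promoter for CRISPR activation. It is maintained in E. coli through a high-copy ColE1/pUC-type origin and the β-lactamase gene (ampicillin resistance), and it also carries an f1 origin. Outside the viral region sits an SV40/EM7-driven BleoR cassette with an SV40 polyadenylation signal, which could confer Zeocin/bleomycin resistance in mammalian or bacterial cells. The record lists only ampicillin for selection.

The viral portion has a CMV enhancer/promoter fused to a truncated HIV-1 5' LTR, which drives transcription of the genomic RNA in packaging cells. This is followed by the Ψ packaging signal with a gag fragment, the RRE for Rev-dependent nuclear export, and the cPPT/CTS. A truncated 3' LTR and a bGH polyadenylation signal close the unit.

Two expression cassettes lie between these elements. A human U6 Pol III promoter transcribes the sgRNA, whose S. pyogenes Cas9 scaffold is interrupted by two MS2 stem loops. These hairpins bind MS2 coat protein, so the guide can recruit MS2-fused activator modules alongside dCas9-VP64, as in synergistic-activation-type systems. Those protein components are not encoded here and must be supplied separately. Downstream, an EF-1α promoter with its intron drives mCherry, followed by a WPRE to boost transcript expression, giving a red fluorescent marker for identifying or sorting transduced cells.

According to the record, the construct is used to target a VP64-dCas9 activation system to the hTERT promoter. This allows transcription of the endogenous human telomerase gene to be induced. The cloning method is not recorded.
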