Features (pLannotate 1.2.2; 38 found; start..end, strand, type, name):
     18..347     +  promoter       SV40 promoter: SV40 enhancer and early promoter
    395..442     +  promoter       EM7 promoter: synthetic bacterial promoter&nbsp
    461..835     +  CDS            BleoR: antibiotic-binding protein; Sh ble from Streptoalloteichus hindustanus; confers resistance to bleomycin, phleomycin, and Zeocin™
    845..970     +  CDS            ble (fragment): BLE_KLEPN - Experimental evidence at protein level: Swiss-Prot protein existence level 1. Binding protein with a strong affinity to the bleomycin family of antibiotics. Binds to CL990; an antimitotic-antibiotic compound. From Klebsiella pneumoniae.
    965..1086    +  polyA_signal   SV40 poly(A) signal: SV40 polyadenylation signal
   1159..1175    -  protein_bind   lac operator: The lac repressor binds to the lac operator to inhibit transcription in E. coli. This inhibition can be relieved by adding lactose or isopropyl-β-D-thiogalactopyranoside (IPTG). lac repressor encoded by lacI
   1183..1213    -  promoter       lac promoter: promoter for the E. coli lac operon
   1228..1249    -  protein_bind   CAP binding site: CAP binding activates transcription in the presence of cAMP. E. coli catabolite activator protein
   1262..1354    -  CDS            lacI (fragment): lac repressor; lacI; The lac repressor binds to the lac operator to inhibit transcription in E. coli. This inhibition can be relieved by adding lactose or isopropyl-β-D-thiogalactopyranoside (IPTG).
   1537..2125    -  rep_origin     ori: high-copy-number ColE1/pMB1/pBR322/pUC origin of replication
   2296..3156    -  CDS            AmpR: β-lactamase; bla; confers resistance to ampicillin, carbenicillin, and related antibiotics
   3157..3261    -  promoter       AmpR promoter: bla
   3320..3372    -  misc_feature   bom (fragment): basis of mobility region from pBR322
   3527..3906    +  enhancer       CMV enhancer: human cytomegalovirus immediate early enhancer
   3907..4106    +  promoter       CMV promoter: human cytomegalovirus (CMV) immediate early promoter
   4124..4304    +  LTR            5' LTR (truncated): truncated 5' long terminal repeat (LTR) from HIV-1
   4351..4476    +  misc_feature   HIV-1 Ψ: packaging signal of human immunodeficiency virus type 1
   4460..4823    +  CDS            HIV-1 gag (fragment): gag protein from human immunodeficiency virus 1; gag
   4969..5202    +  misc_feature   RRE: The Rev response element (RRE) of HIV-1 allows for Rev-dependent mRNA export from the nucleus to the cytoplasm.
   5579..5679    +  CDS            Rev (fragment): human immunodeficiency virus 1 (HIV-1) Rev protein; rev; enhances nuclear export of unspliced and incompletely spliced viral mRNAs
   5729..5846    +  misc_feature   cPPT/CTS: central polypurine tract and central termination sequence of HIV-1
   5896..6136    +  promoter       U6 promoter: RNA polymerase III promoter for human U6 snRNA
   6183..6201    +  misc_RNA       MS2 stem loop: stem loop that binds the bacteriophage MS2 coat protein
   6212..6248    +  misc_RNA       gRNA scaffold (fragment): guide RNA scaffold for the Streptococcus pyogenes CRISPR/Cas9 system
   6253..6271    +  misc_RNA       MS2 stem loop: stem loop that binds the bacteriophage MS2 coat protein
   6282..6301    +  misc_RNA       gRNA scaffold (fragment): guide RNA scaffold for the Streptococcus pyogenes CRISPR/Cas9 system
   6322..6388    +  CDS            small t antigen (fragment): SV40 (simian virus 40) small t antigen
   6414..6625    +  promoter       EF-1α core promoter: core promoter for human elongation factor EF-1α
   6626..6735    +  intron         EF-1α intron A (fragment): intron upstream of the start codon of human EF-1α
   7361..7564    +  intron         EF-1α intron A: truncated intron upstream of the start codon of human EF-1α
   7580..8287    +  CDS            mCherry: mCherry is a basic (constitutively fluorescent) red fluorescent protein published in 2004, derived from Discosoma sp.. It is reported to be a very rapidly-maturing monomer with low acid sensitivity.
   8291..8312    +  misc_feature   MCS (fragment): pBluescript multiple cloning site
   8315..8903    +  misc_feature   WPRE: woodchuck hepatitis virus posttranscriptional regulatory element
   8840..9421    +  CDS            nef (fragment): NEF_HV1H2 - Experimental evidence at protein level: Swiss-Prot protein existence level 1. Extracellular Nef protein targets CD4(+) T-lymphocytes for apoptosis by interacting with CXCR4 surface receptors. From Human immunodeficiency virus type 1 group M subtype B (isolate HXB2) (HIV-1).
   9428..9608    +  LTR            5' LTR (truncated): truncated 5' long terminal repeat (LTR) from HIV-1
   9640..9864    +  polyA_signal   bGH poly(A) signal: bovine growth hormone polyadenylation signal
   9868..9889    +  promoter       SV40 promoter (fragment): SV40 enhancer and early promoter
   9910..4       +  rep_origin     f1 ori (across the origin) (sequence partly withheld): f1 bacteriophage origin of replication; arrow indicates direction of (+) strand synthesis
>Addgene plasmid #171054 | pLenti pTERT sgRNA1(MS2) mCherry | addgene full sequence | sequence record 345200 | Addgene NGS Result
AATTAATTCTGTGGAATGTGTGTCAGTTAGGGTGTGGAAAGTCCCCAGGCTCCCCAGCAGGCAGAAGTAT
GCAAAGCATGCATCTCAATTAGTCAGCAACCAGGTGTGGAAAGTCCCCAGGCTCCCCAGCAGGCAGAAGT
ATGCAAAGCATGCATCTCAATTAGTCAGCAACCATAGTCCCGCCCCTAACTCCGCCCATCCCGCCCCTAA
CTCCGCCCAGTTCCGCCCATTCTCCGCCCCATGGCTGACTAATTTTTTTTATTTATGCAGAGGCCGAGGC
CGCCTCTGCCTCTGAGCTATTCCAGAAGTAGTGAGGAGGCTTTTTTGGAGGCCTAGGCTTTTGCAAAAAG
CTCCCGGGAGCTTGTATATCCATTTTCGGATCTGATCAGCACGTGTTGACAATTAATCATCGGCATAGTA
TATCGGCATAGTATAATACGACAAGGTGAGGAACTAAACCATGGCCAAGTTGACCAGTGCCGTTCCGGTG
CTCACCGCGCGCGACGTCGCCGGAGCGGTCGAGTTCTGGACCGACCGGCTCGGGTTCTCCCGGGACTTCG
TGGAGGACGACTTCGCCGGTGTGGTCCGGGACGACGTGACCCTGTTCATCAGCGCGGTCCAGGACCAGGT
GGTGCCGGACAACACCCTGGCCTGGGTGTGGGTGCGCGGCCTGGACGAGCTGTACGCCGAGTGGTCGGAG
GTCGTGTCCACGAACTTCCGGGACGCCTCCGGGCCGGCCATGACCGAGATCGGCGAGCAGCCGTGGGGGC
GGGAGTTCGCCCTGCGCGACCCGGCCGGCAACTGCGTGCACTTCGTGGCCGAGGAGCAGGACTGACACGT
GCTACGAGATTTCGATTCCACCGCCGCCTTCTATGAAAGGTTGGGCTTCGGAATCGTTTTCCGGGACGCC
GGCTGGATGATCCTCCAGCGCGGGGATCTCATGCTGGAGTTCTTCGCCCACCCCAACTTGTTTATTGCAG
CTTATAATGGTTACAAATAAAGCAATAGCATCACAAATTTCACAAATAAAGCATTTTTTTCACTGCATTC
TAGTTGTGGTTTGTCCAAACTCATCAATGTATCTTATCATGTCTGTATACCGTCGACCTCTAGCTAGAGC
TTGGCGTAATCATGGTCATAGCTGTTTCCTGTGTGAAATTGTTATCCGCTCACAATTCCACACAACATAC
GAGCCGGAAGCATAAAGTGTAAAGCCTGGGGTGCCTAATGAGTGAGCTAACTCACATTAATTGCGTTGCG
CTCACTGCCCGCTTTCCAGTCGGGAAACCTGTCGTGCCAGCTGCATTAATGAATCGGCCAACGCGCGGGG
AGAGGCGGTTTGCGTATTGGGCGCTCTTCCGCTTCCTCGCTCACTGACTCGCTGCGCTCGGTCGTTCGGC
TGCGGCGAGCGGTATCAGCTCACTCAAAGGCGGTAATACGGTTATCCACAGAATCAGGGGATAACGCAGG
AAAGAACATGTGAGCAAAAGGCCAGCAAAAGGCCAGGAACCGTAAAAAGGCCGCGTTGCTGGCGTTTTTC
CATAGGCTCCGCCCCCCTGACGAGCATCACAAAAATCGACGCTCAAGTCAGAGGTGGCGAAACCCGACAG
GACTATAAAGATACCAGGCGTTTCCCCCTGGAAGCTCCCTCGTGCGCTCTCCTGTTCCGACCCTGCCGCT
TACCGGATACCTGTCCGCCTTTCTCCCTTCGGGAAGCGTGGCGCTTTCTCATAGCTCACGCTGTAGGTAT
CTCAGTTCGGTGTAGGTCGTTCGCTCCAAGCTGGGCTGTGTGCACGAACCCCCCGTTCAGCCCGACCGCT
GCGCCTTATCCGGTAACTATCGTCTTGAGTCCAACCCGGTAAGACACGACTTATCGCCACTGGCAGCAGC
CACTGGTAACAGGATTAGCAGAGCGAGGTATGTAGGCGGTGCTACAGAGTTCTTGAAGTGGTGGCCTAAC
TACGGCTACACTAGAAGAACAGTATTTGGTATCTGCGCTCTGCTGAAGCCAGTTACCTTCGGAAAAAGAG
TTGGTAGCTCTTGATCCGGCAAACAAACCACCGCTGGTAGCGGTGGTTTTTTTGTTTGCAAGCAGCAGAT
TACGCGCAGAAAAAAAGGATCTCAAGAAGATCCTTTGATCTTTTCTACGGGGTCTGACGCTCAGTGGAAC
GAAAACTCACGTTAAGGGATTTTGGTCATGAGATTATCAAAAAGGATCTTCACCTAGATCCTTTTAAATT
AAAAATGAAGTTTTAAATCAATCTAAAGTATATATGAGTAAACTTGGTCTGACAGTTACCAATGCTTAAT
CAGTGAGGCACCTATCTCAGCGATCTGTCTATTTCGTTCATCCATAGTTGCCTGACTCCCCGTCGTGTAG
ATAACTACGATACGGGAGGGCTTACCATCTGGCCCCAGTGCTGCAATGATACCGCGAGACCCACGCTCAC
CGGCTCCAGATTTATCAGCAATAAACCAGCCAGCCGGAAGGGCCGAGCGCAGAAGTGGTCCTGCAACTTT
ATCCGCCTCCATCCAGTCTATTAATTGTTGCCGGGAAGCTAGAGTAAGTAGTTCGCCAGTTAATAGTTTG
CGCAACGTTGTTGCCATTGCTACAGGCATCGTGGTGTCACGCTCGTCGTTTGGTATGGCTTCATTCAGCT
CCGGTTCCCAACGATCAAGGCGAGTTACATGATCCCCCATGTTGTGCAAAAAAGCGGTTAGCTCCTTCGG
TCCTCCGATCGTTGTCAGAAGTAAGTTGGCCGCAGTGTTATCACTCATGGTTATGGCAGCACTGCATAAT
TCTCTTACTGTCATGCCATCCGTAAGATGCTTTTCTGTGACTGGTGAGTACTCAACCAAGTCATTCTGAG
AATAGTGTATGCGGCGACCGAGTTGCTCTTGCCCGGCGTCAATACGGGATAATACCGCGCCACATAGCAG
AACTTTAAAAGTGCTCATCATTGGAAAACGTTCTTCGGGGCGAAAACTCTCAAGGATCTTACCGCTGTTG
AGATCCAGTTCGATGTAACCCACTCGTGCACCCAACTGATCTTCAGCATCTTTTACTTTCACCAGCGTTT
CTGGGTGAGCAAAAACAGGAAGGCAAAATGCCGCAAAAAAGGGAATAAGGGCGACACGGAAATGTTGAAT
ACTCATACTCTTCCTTTTTCAATATTATTGAAGCATTTATCAGGGTTATTGTCTCATGAGCGGATACATA
TTTGAATGTATTTAGAAAAATAAACAAATAGGGGTTCCGCGCACATTTCCCCGAAAAGTGCCACCTGACG
TCGACGGATCGGGAGATCTCCCGATCCCCTATGGTGCACTCTCAGTACAATCTGCTCTGATGCCGCATAG
TTAAGCCAGTATCTGCTCCCTGCTTGTGTGTTGGAGGTCGCTGAGTAGTGCGCGAGCAAAATTTAAGCTA
CAACAAGGCAAGGCTTGACCGACAATTGCATGAAGAATCTGCTTAGGGTTAGGCGTTTTGCGCTGCTTCG
CGATGTACGGGCCAGATATACGCGTTGACATTGATTATTGACTAGTTATTAATAGTAATCAATTACGGGG
TCATTAGTTCATAGCCCATATATGGAGTTCCGCGTTACATAACTTACGGTAAATGGCCCGCCTGGCTGAC
CGCCCAACGACCCCCGCCCATTGACGTCAATAATGACGTATGTTCCCATAGTAACGCCAATAGGGACTTT
CCATTGACGTCAATGGGTGGAGTATTTACGGTAAACTGCCCACTTGGCAGTACATCAAGTGTATCATATG
CCAAGTACGCCCCCTATTGACGTCAATGACGGTAAATGGCCCGCCTGGCATTATGCCCAGTACATGACCT
TATGGGACTTTCCTACTTGGCAGTACATCTACGTATTAGTCATCGCTATTACCATGGTGATGCGGTTTTG
GCAGTACATCAATGGGCGTGGATAGCGGTTTGACTCACGGGGATTTCCAAGTCTCCACCCCATTGACGTC
AATGGGAGTTTGTTTTGGCACCAAAATCAACGGGACTTTCCAAAATGTCGTAACAACTCCGCCCCATTGA
CGCAAATGGGCGGTAGGCGTGTACGGTGGGAGGTCTATATAAGCAGCGCGTTTTGCCTGTACTGGGTCTC
TCTGGTTAGACCAGATCTGAGCCTGGGAGCTCTCTGGCTAACTAGGGAACCCACTGCTTAAGCCTCAATA
AAGCTTGCCTTGAGTGCTTCAAGTAGTGTGTGCCCGTCTGTTGTGTGACTCTGGTAACTAGAGATCCCTC
AGACCCTTTTAGTCAGTGTGGAAAATCTCTAGCAGTGGCGCCCGAACAGGGACTTGAAAGCGAAAGGGAA
ACCAGAGGAGCTCTCTCGACGCAGGACTCGGCTTGCTGAAGCGCGCACGGCAAGAGGCGAGGGGCGGCGA
CTGGTGAGTACGCCAAAAATTTTGACTAGCGGAGGCTAGAAGGAGAGAGATGGGTGCGAGAGCGTCAGTA
TTAAGCGGGGGAGAATTAGATCGCGATGGGAAAAAATTCGGTTAAGGCCAGGGGGAAAGAAAAAATATAA
ATTAAAACATATAGTATGGGCAAGCAGGGAGCTAGAACGATTCGCAGTTAATCCTGGCCTGTTAGAAACA
TCAGAAGGCTGTAGACAAATACTGGGACAGCTACAACCATCCCTTCAGACAGGATCAGAAGAACTTAGAT
CATTATATAATACAGTAGCAACCCTCTATTGTGTGCATCAAAGGATAGAGATAAAAGACACCAAGGAAGC
TTTAGACAAGATAGAGGAAGAGCAAAACAAAAGTAAGACCACCGCACAGCAAGCGGCCGCTGATCTTCAG
ACCTGGAGGAGGAGATATGAGGGACAATTGGAGAAGTGAATTATATAAATATAAAGTAGTAAAAATTGAA
CCATTAGGAGTAGCACCCACCAAGGCAAAGAGAAGAGTGGTGCAGAGAGAAAAAAGAGCAGTGGGAATAG
GAGCTTTGTTCCTTGGGTTCTTGGGAGCAGCAGGAAGCACTATGGGCGCAGCGTCAATGACGCTGACGGT
ACAGGCCAGACAATTATTGTCTGGTATAGTGCAGCAGCAGAACAATTTGCTGAGGGCTATTGAGGCGCAA
CAGCATCTGTTGCAACTCACAGTCTGGGGCATCAAGCAGCTCCAGGCAAGAATCCTGGCTGTGGAAAGAT
ACCTAAAGGATCAACAGCTCCTGGGGATTTGGGGTTGCTCTGGAAAACTCATTTGCACCACTGCTGTGCC
TTGGAATGCTAGTTGGAGTAATAAATCTCTGGAACAGATTTGGAATCACACGACCTGGATGGAGTGGGAC
AGAGAAATTAACAATTACACAAGCTTAATACACTCCTTAATTGAAGAATCGCAAAACCAGCAAGAAAAGA
ATGAACAAGAATTATTGGAATTAGATAAATGGGCAAGTTTGTGGAATTGGTTTAACATAACAAATTGGCT
GTGGTATATAAAATTATTCATAATGATAGTAGGAGGCTTGGTAGGTTTAAGAATAGTTTTTGCTGTACTT
TCTATAGTGAATAGAGTTAGGCAGGGATATTCACCATTATCGTTTCAGACCCACCTCCCAACCCCGAGGG
GACCCGACAGGCCCGAAGGAATAGAAGAAGAAGGTGGAGAGAGAGACAGAGACAGATCCATTCGATTAGT
GAACGGATCGGCACTGCGTGCGCCAATTCTGCAGACAAATGGCAGTATTCATCCACAATTTTAAAAGAAA
AGGGGGGATTGGGGGGTACAGTGCAGGGGAAAGAATAGTAGACATAATAGCAACAGACATACAAACTAAA
GAATTACAAAAACAAATTACAAAAATTCAAAATTTTCGGGTTTATTACAGGGACAGCAGAGATCCAGTTT
GGTTAATTAGCTAGCGAGGGCCTATTTCCCATGATTCCTTCATATTTGCATATACGATACAAGGCTGTTA
GAGAGATAATTGGAATTAATTTGACTGTAAACACAAAGATATTAGTACAAAATACGTGACGTAGAAAGTA
ATAATTTCTTGGGTAGTTTGCAGTTTTAAAATTATGTTTTAAAATGGACTATCATATGCTTACCGTAACT
TGAAAGTATTTCGATTTCTTGGCTTTATATATCTTGTGGAAAGGACGAAACACCGCCAGCTCCGCCTCCT
CCGCGGTTTTAGAGCTAGGCCAACATGAGGATCACCCATGTCTGCAGGGCCTAGCAAGTTAAAATAAGGC
TAGTCCGTTATCAACTTGGCCAACATGAGGATCACCCATGTCTGCAGGGCCAAGTGGCACCGAGTCGGTG
CTTTTTTTGGATCCTGCAAAGATGGATAAAGTTTTAAACAGAGAGGAATCTTTGCAGCTAATGGACCTTC
TAGGTCTTGAAAGGAGTGGGAATTGGCTCCGGTGCCCGTCAGTGGGCAGAGCGCACATCGCCCACAGTCC
CCGAGAAGTTGGGGGGAGGGGTCGGCAATTGAACCGGTGCCTAGAGAAGGTGGCGCGGGGTAAACTGGGA
AAGTGATGTCGTGTACTGGCTCCGCCTTTTTCCCGAGGGTGGGGGAGAACCGTATATAAGTGCAGTAGTC
GCCGTGAACGTTCTTTTTCGCAACGGGTTTGCCGCCAGAACACAGGTAAGTGCCGTGTGTGGTTCCCGCG
GGCCTGGCCTCTTTACGGGTTATGGCCCTTGCGTGCCTTGAATTACTTCCACCTGGCTGCAGTACGTGAT
TCTTGATCCCGAGCTTCGGGTTGGAAGTGGGTGGGAGAGTTCGAGGCCTTGCGCTTAAGGAGCCCCTTCG
CCTCGTGCTTGAGTTGAGGCCTGGCCTGGGCGCTGGGGCCGCCGCGTGCGAATCTGGTGGCACCTTCGCG
CCTGTCTCGCTGCTTTCGATAAGTCTCTAGCCATTTAAAATTTTTGATGACCTGCTGCGACGCTTTTTTT
CTGGCAAGATAGTCTTGTAAATGCGGGCCAAGATCTGCACACTGGTATTTCGGTTTTTGGGGCCGCGGGC
GGCGACGGGGCCCGTGCGTCCCAGCGCACATGTTCGGCGAGGCGGGGCCTGCGAGCGCGGCCACCGAGAA
TCGGACGGGGGTAGTCTCAAGCTGGCCGGCCTGCTCTGGTGCCTGGCCTCGCGCCGCCGTGTATCGCCCC
GCCCTGGGCGGCAAGGCTGGCCCGGTCGGCACCAGTTGCGTGAGCGGAAAGATGGCCGCTTCCCGGCCCT
GCTGCAGGGAGCTCAAAATGAAGGACGCGGCGCTCGGGAGAGCGGGCGGGTGAGTCACCCACACAAAGGA
AAAGGGCCTTTCCGTCCTCAGCCGTCGCTTCATGTGACTCCACGGAGTACCGGGCGCCGTCCAGGCACCT
CGATTAGTTCTCGAGCTTTTGGAGTACGTCGTCTTTAGGTTGGGGGGAGGGGTTTTATGCGATGGAGTTT
CCCCACACTGAGTGGGTGGAGACTGAAGTTAGGCCAGCTTGGCACTTGATGTAATTCTCCTTGGAATTTG
CCCTTTTTGAGTTTGGATCTTGGTTCATTCTCAAGCCTCAGACAGTGGTTCAAAGTTTTTTTCTTCCATT
TCAGGTGTCGTGATGTACCATGGTGAGCAAGGGCGAGGAGGATAACATGGCCATCATCAAGGAGTTCATG
CGCTTCAAGGTGCACATGGAGGGCTCCGTGAACGGCCACGAGTTCGAGATCGAGGGCGAGGGCGAGGGCC
GCCCCTACGAGGGCACCCAGACCGCCAAGCTGAAGGTGACCAAGGGTGGCCCCCTGCCCTTCGCCTGGGA
CATCCTGTCCCCTCAGTTCATGTACGGCTCCAAGGCCTACGTGAAGCACCCCGCCGACATCCCCGACTAC
TTGAAGCTGTCCTTCCCCGAGGGCTTCAAGTGGGAGCGCGTGATGAACTTCGAGGACGGCGGCGTGGTGA
CCGTGACCCAGGACTCCTCCCTGCAGGACGGCGAGTTCATCTACAAGGTGAAGCTGCGCGGCACCAACTT
CCCCTCCGACGGCCCCGTAATGCAGAAGAAGACCATGGGCTGGGAGGCCTCCTCCGAGCGGATGTACCCC
GAGGACGGCGCCCTGAAGGGCGAGATCAAGCAGAGGCTGAAGCTGAAGGACGGCGGCCACTACGACGCTG
AGGTCAAGACCACCTACAAGGCCAAGAAGCCCGTGCAGCTGCCCGGCGCCTACAACGTCAACATCAAGTT
GGACATCACCTCCCACAACGAGGACTACACCATCGTGGAACAGTACGAACGCGCCGAGGGCCGCCACTCC
ACCGGCGGCATGGACGAGCTGTACAAGTGAGAATTCGATATCAAGCTTATCGGTAATCAACCTCTGGATT
ACAAAATTTGTGAAAGATTGACTGGTATTCTTAACTATGTTGCTCCTTTTACGCTATGTGGATACGCTGC
TTTAATGCCTTTGTATCATGCTATTGCTTCCCGTATGGCTTTCATTTTCTCCTCCTTGTATAAATCCTGG
TTGCTGTCTCTTTATGAGGAGTTGTGGCCCGTTGTCAGGCAACGTGGCGTGGTGTGCACTGTGTTTGCTG
ACGCAACCCCCACTGGTTGGGGCATTGCCACCACCTGTCAGCTCCTTTCCGGGACTTTCGCTTTCCCCCT
CCCTATTGCCACGGCGGAACTCATCGCCGCCTGCCTTGCCCGCTGCTGGACAGGGGCTCGGCTGTTGGGC
ACTGACAATTCCGTGGTGTTGTCGGGGAAATCATCGTCCTTTCCTTGGCTGCTCGCCTGTGTTGCCACCT
GGATTCTGCGCGGGACGTCCTTCTGCTACGTCCCTTCGGCCCTCAATCCAGCGGACCTTCCTTCCCGCGG
CCTGCTGCCGGCTCTGCGGCCTCTTCCGCGTCTTCGCCTTCGCCCTCAGACGAGTCGGATCTCCCTTTGG
GCCGCCTCCCCGCATCGATACCGTCGACCTCGAGACCTAGAAAAACATGGAGCAATCACAAGTAGCAATA
CAGCAGCTACCAATGCTGATTGTGCCTGGCTAGAAGCACAAGAGGAGGAGGAGGTGGGTTTTCCAGTCAC
ACCTCAGGTACCTTTAAGACCAATGACTTACAAGGCAGCTGTAGATCTTAGCCACTTTTTAAAAGAAAAG
GGGGGACTGGAAGGGCTAATTCACTCCCAACGAAGACAAGATATCCTTGATCTGTGGATCTACCACACAC
AAGGCTACTTCCCTGATTGGCAGAACTACACACCAGGGCCAGGGATCAGATATCCACTGACCTTTGGATG
GTGCTACAAGCTAGTACCAGTTGAGCAAGAGAAGGTAGAAGAAGCCAATGAAGGAGAGAACACCCGCTTG
TTACACCCTGTGAGCCTGCATGGGATGGATGACCCGGAGAGAGAAGTATTAGAGTGGAGGTTTGACAGCC
GCCTAGCATTTCATCACATGGCCCGAGAGCTGCATCCGGACTGTACTGGGTCTCTCTGGTTAGACCAGAT
CTGAGCCTGGGAGCTCTCTGGCTAACTAGGGAACCCACTGCTTAAGCCTCAATAAAGCTTGCCTTGAGTG
CTTCAAGTAGTGTGTGCCCGTCTGTTGTGTGACTCTGGTAACTAGAGATCCCTCAGACCCTTTTAGTCAG
TGTGGAAAATCTCTAGCAGGGCCCGTTTAAACCCGCTGATCAGCCTCGACTGTGCCTTCTAGTTGCCAGC
CATCTGTTGTTTGCCCCTCCCCCGTGCCTTCCTTGACCCTGGAAGGTGCCACTCCCACTGTCCTTTCCTA
ATAAAATGAGGAAATTGCATCGCATTGTCTGAGTAGGTGTCATTCTATTCTGGGGGGTGGGGTGGGGCAG
GACAGCAAGGGGGAGGATTGGGAAGACAATAGCAGGCATGCTGGGGATGCGGTGGGCTCTATGGCTTCTG
AGGCGGAAAGAACCAGCTGGGGCTCTAGGGGGTATCCCC
[124 nt withheld, positions 9910-10033]
C
[91 nt withheld, positions 10035-10125]
A
[49 nt withheld, positions 10127-10175]
CCTTTGACGTTGGAGTCCACGTTCTTT
[37 nt withheld, positions 10203-10239]
ACCCTATCTCGGTCTATTCTTTTGATTTATAAGGGATTTTGCCGATTTCGGCCTATTGGTTAAAAAATGA
GCTGATTTAACAAAAATTTAACGCG
